Addgene plasmid #147593: pAc5.1B-EGFP-Dm4E-T-4xmut_T
Purpose: Insect Expression of Dm4E-T-4xmut
Depositing lab: Elisa Izaurralde. Depositing organization: Max Planck Institute for Developmental Biology. Publication: 4E-BPs require non-canonical 4E-binding motifs and a lateral surface of eIF4E to repress translation. Igreja C, Peter D, Weiler C, Izaurralde E. Nat Commun. 2014 Sep 2;5:4790. doi: 10.1038/ncomms5790. PubMed 25179781.
Backbone
  Vector backbone: Unknown
  Vector type: Insect Expression
Growth in bacteria
  Bacterial resistance: Ampicillin, 100 μg/mL
  Growth temperature: 37°C
  Growth strain: DH5alpha
  Copy number: Low Copy
Gene/Insert
  Gene/Insert name: Dm4E-T-4xmut
  Species: D. melanogaster (fly)
  Entrez Gene: 4E-T (a.k.a. Dmel_CG32016, CG11097, CG11232, CG32016, Dm4E-T, Dmel\CG32016)
  Cloning method: Unknown
Terms and licenses: Academic/Nonprofit Terms; Industry Terms: Not Available to Industry
Depositor comments: ORF extracted from CG32016 isoform C. NCBI:NM_166798.1, one variation L127S annotated as EST Plasmids from this collection were made available to the research community and donated after the lab closed. Please note that the sequence provided by the depositing laboratory may be theoretical/predicted or based on Sanger sequencing results. There may be discrepancies between sequencing results obtained by Addgene and the depositor sequence. If an Addgene verified sequence is not available, please contact before placing your order to request that our lab fully sequence the plasmid.
How to cite: pAc5.1B-EGFP-Dm4E-T-4xmut_T was a gift from Elisa Izaurralde (Addgene plasmid # 147593 ; http://n2t.net/addgene:147593 ; RRID:Addgene_147593)
