[The description below was written by a language model from this plasmid's Addgene catalogue record and pLannotate feature annotations shown in this document.]
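Description:
pAc5.1B-EGFP-Dm4E-T-4xmut_T is a 9.1 kb insect-cell expression plasmid. The catalogue lists its backbone as unknown, but the name and annotated features point to a pAc5.1-type vector. Expression is driven by the Drosophila melanogaster actin 5C (Ac5) promoter, a strong constitutive promoter commonly used in cultured fly cells. It is followed by an EGFP coding sequence and then, a short distance downstream on the same strand, the roughly 3 kb open reading frame of Drosophila 4E-T (CG32016). This arrangement is consistent with an N-terminal EGFP fusion. A V5 epitope tag sequence from the vector lies after the insert, though the record does not say whether it is in frame or separated from the insert by a stop codon. An SV40 polyadenylation signal follows for transcript processing. In bacteria the plasmid replicates from a ColE1/pUC-type origin and is selected with ampicillin through the bla gene and its promoter. The catalogue lists it as low copy despite the origin annotation. The short large T antigen and tetracycline-resistance fragments are backbone remnants rather than functional genes.

4E-T is an eIF4E-binding protein associated with P-bodies and with the translational repression and storage of mRNAs. According to the depositor, the ORF derives from isoform C and carries an L127S variation that is also seen in EST data. The "4xmut" designation indicates four introduced mutations, but the record does not say which residues are changed. The associated publication concerns canonical and non-canonical eIF4E-binding motifs in 4E-BPs. The construct is therefore likely used to express a fluorescently tagged mutant for comparison with wild-type 4E-T in interaction, localisation or translational repression experiments in insect cells. The deposited sequence may be theoretical rather than fully verified.
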