Features (pLannotate 1.2.2; 10 found; start..end, strand, type, name):
     56..2568    +  promoter       Ac5 promoter: Drosophila melanogaster actin 5C promoter
   2588..3304    +  CDS            EGFP: EGFP is a basic (constitutively fluorescent) green fluorescent protein published in 1996, derived from Aequorea victoria. It is reported to be a rapidly-maturing weak dimer with moderate acid sensitivity.
   3320..6349    +  CDS            4E-T: 4ET_DROME - Experimental evidence at protein level: Swiss-Prot protein existence level 1. eIF4E1-binding protein that regulates translation and stability of mRNAs in processing bodies (P-bodies) (By similarity). Probably plays a role in P-bodies to coordinate the storage of translationally inactive mRNAs in the cytoplasm and prevent their degradation (By similarity). Acts as a binding platform for multiple RNA-binding proteins. Required for the formation of P-bodies (By similarity). From Drosophila melanogaster (Fruit fly).
   6389..6430    +  CDS            V5 tag: epitope tag from simian virus 5
   6530..6664    -  polyA_signal   SV40 poly(A) signal: SV40 polyadenylation signal
   6687..6771    -  CDS            large T antigen (fragment): large T antigen from SV40 (simian virus 40)
   6772..7242    +  CDS            TcR (fragment): tetracycline efflux protein; tet; confers resistance to tetracycline
   7286..7874    -  rep_origin     ori: high-copy-number ColE1/pMB1/pBR322/pUC origin of replication
   8045..8905    -  CDS            AmpR: β-lactamase; bla; confers resistance to ampicillin, carbenicillin, and related antibiotics
   8906..9010    -  promoter       AmpR promoter: bla
>Addgene plasmid #147593 | pAc5.1B-EGFP-Dm4E-T-4xmut_T | depositor full sequence | sequence record 290040 | Full Sequence
CTTCAAGGAATTAATTCTATATTCTAAAAACACAAATGATACTTCTAAAAAAAATCATGAATGGCATCAA
CTCTGAATCAAATCTTTGCAGATGCACCTACTTCTCATTTCCACTGTCACATCATTTTTCCAGATCTCGC
TGCCTGTTATGTGGCCCACAAACCAAGACACGTTTTATGGCCATTAAAGCTGGCTGATCGTCGCCAAACA
CCAAATACATATCAATATGTACATTCGAGAAAGAAGCGATCAAAGAAGCGTCTTCGGGCGAGTAGGAGAA
TGCGGAGGAGAAGGAGAACGAGCTGATCTAGTATCTCTCCACAATCCAATGCCAACTGACCAACTGGCCA
TATTCGGAGCAATTTGAAGCCAATTTCCATCGCCTGGCGATCGCTCCATTCTTGGCTATATGTTTTTCAC
CGTTCCCGGGGCCATTTTCAAAGACTCGTCGGTAAGATAAGATTGTGTCACTCGCTGTCTCTCTTCATTT
GTCGAAGAATGCTGAGGAATTTCGCGATGACGTCGGCGAGTATTTTGAAGAATGAGAATAATTTGTATTT
ATACGAAAATCAGTTAGTGGAATTTTCTACAAAAACATGTTATCTATAGATAATTTTGTTGCAAAATATG
TTGACTATGACAAAGATTGTATGTATATACCTTTAATGTATTCTCATTTTCTTATGTATTTATAATGGCA
ATGATGATACTGATGATATTTTAAGATGATGCCAGACCACAGGCTGATTTCTGCGTCTTTTGCCGAACGC
AGTGCATGTGCGGTTGTTGTTTTTTGGAATAGTTTCAATTTTCGGACTGTCCGCTTTGATTTCAGTTTCT
TGGCTTATTCAAAAAGCAAAGTAAAGCCAAAAAAGCGAGATGGCAATACCAAATGCGGCAAAACGGTAGT
GGAAGGAAAGGGGTGCGGGGCAGCGGAAGGAAGGGTGGGGCGGGGCGTGGCGGGGTCTGTGGCTGGGCGC
GACGTCACCGACGTTGGAGCCACTCCTTTGACCATGTGTGCGTGTGTGTATTATTCGTGTCTCGCCACTC
GCCGGTTGTTTTTTTCTTTTTATCTCGCTCTCTCTAGCGCCATCTCGTACGCATGCTCAACGCACCGCAT
GTTGCCGTGTCCTTTATGCGTCATTTTGGCTCGAAATAGGCAATTATTTAAACAAAGATTAGTCAACGAA
AACGCTAAAATAAATAAGTCTACAATATGGTTACTTATTGCCATGTGTGTGCAGCCAACGATAGCAACAA
AAGCAACAACACAGTGGCTTTCCCTCTTTCACTTTTTGTTTGCAAGCGCGTGCGAGCAAGACGGCACGAC
CGGCAAACGCAATTACGCTGACAAAGAGCAGACGAAGTTTTGGCCGAAAAACATCAAGGCGCCTGATACG
AATGCATTTGCAATAACAATTGCGATATTTAATATTGTTTATGAAGCTGTTTGACTTCAAAACACACAAA
AAAAAAAATAAAACAAATTATTTGAAAGAGAATTAGGAATCGGACAGCTTATCGTTACGGGCTAACAGCA
CACCGAGACGAAATAGCTTACCTGACGTCACAGCCTCTGGAAGAACTGCCGCCAAGCAGAGAGAGAGAGA
AAAAGAGGGAGAGCAGCTTAGACCGCATGTGCTTGTGTGTGAGGCGTCTCTCTCTTCGTCTCCTGTTTGC
GCAAACGCATAGACTGCACTGAGAAAATCGATTACCTATTTTTTATGAATGAATATTTGCACTATTACTA
TTCAAAACTATTAAGATAGCAATCACATTCAATAGCCAAATACTATACCACCTGAGCGATGCAACGAAAT
GATCAATTTGAGCAAAAATGCTGCATATTTAGGACGGCATCATTATAGAAATGCTTCTTGCTGTGTACTT
TTCTCTCGTCTGGCAGCTGTTTCGCCGTTATTGTTAAAACCGGCTTAAGTTAGGTGTGTTTTCTACGACT
AGTGATGCCCCTACTAGAAGATGTGTGTTGCACAAATGTCCCTGAATAACCAATTTGAAGTGCAGATAGC
AGTAAACGTAAGCTAATATGAATATTATTTAACTGTAATGTTTTAATATCGCTGGACATTACTAATAAAC
CCACTATAAACACATGTACATATGTATGTTTTGGCATACAATGAGTAGTTGGGGAAAAAATGTGTAAAAG
CACCGTGACCATCACAGCATAAAGATAACCAGCTGAAGTATCGAATATGAGTAACCCCCAAATTGAATCA
CATGCCGCAACTGATAGGACCCATGGAAGTACACTCTTCATGGCGATATACAAGACACACACAAGCACGA
ACACCCAGTTGCGGAGGAAATTCTCCGTAAATGAAAACCCAATCGGCGAACAATTCATACCCATATATGG
TAAAAGTTTTGAACGCGACTTGAGAGCGGAGAGCATTGCGGCTGATAAGGTTTTAGCGCTAAGCGGGCTT
TATAAAACGGGCTGCGGGACCAGTTTTCATATCACTACCGTTTGAGTTCTTGTGCTGTGTGGATACTCCT
CCCGACACAAAGCCGCTCCATCAGCCAGCAGTCGTCTAATCCAGAGACCCCGGATCGGGGTACCAACATG
GTGAGCAAGGGCGAGGAGCTGTTCACCGGGGTGGTGCCCATCCTGGTCGAGCTGGACGGCGACGTAAACG
GCCACAAGTTCAGCGTGTCCGGCGAGGGCGAGGGCGATGCCACCTACGGCAAGCTGACCCTGAAGTTCAT
CTGCACCACCGGCAAGCTGCCCGTGCCCTGGCCCACCCTCGTGACCACCCTGACCTACGGCGTGCAGTGC
TTCAGCCGCTACCCCGACCACATGAAGCAGCACGACTTCTTCAAGTCCGCCATGCCCGAAGGCTACGTCC
AGGAGCGCACCATCTTCTTCAAGGACGACGGCAACTACAAGACCCGCGCCGAGGTGAAGTTCGAGGGCGA
CACCCTGGTGAACCGCATCGAGCTGAAGGGCATCGACTTCAAGGAGGACGGCAACATCCTGGGGCACAAG
CTGGAGTACAACTACAACAGCCACAACGTCTATATCATGGCCGACAAGCAGAAGAACGGCATCAAGGTGA
ACTTCAAGATCCGCCACAACATCGAGGACGGCAGCGTGCAGCTCGCCGACCACTACCAGCAGAACACCCC
CATCGGCGACGGCCCCGTGCTGCTGCCCGACAACCACTACCTGAGCACCCAGTCCGCCCTGAGCAAAGAC
CCCAACGAGAAGCGCGATCACATGGTCCTGCTGGAGTTCGTGACCGCCGCCGGGATCACTCTCGGCATGG
ACGAGCTGTACAAGCCAAGCTTGAATTCTATGGATACATCAAAGATTAGTGCCAGGGCCTCGAAAGTAGA
CGCGTTAGCTCTAAGATATGAAGGTAAAAGTCGACAGCGCCCGCAATGTTCAACACGACTTGAAGCGCAG
ACGGCGGGTTTTTGGAAAATTAATCTGAACACAGCTGCGTTAACCGTGTCCAGCGCCTATTCTAATCAAA
ACAAGAATCGACTTTCTCCAGAAGCAGATAACTCGAGCTTAATTTGTTCCAATAGTAGCTCAATAAGTTC
ACGTCGCGCTATGAGAAATCGAGAACGGGCAAACAACTATTACCAGCGCTTCGTACCTACCGATTCTCTT
CTAATAAGTGGGGAGGATAAAGATAAGGATGCGCTTTCTCATGGACAGCCCTATAAGTCGAATATCATCG
ATCACCGTAGCATATCATCTTCACATTTAATGCCGGCATTTGCAAAGAGGCGTTTTGTCATATCGAAAGG
CAGCAACAGCGAGGAAAGCAACGAGGGGATAAACACTTGTGCAAGCAAGGGCAAGGCAGCCAGTTCGCCT
AGCCGTAAGGGTAGCGAGTTGGATACTGCTGAGACATGTTTGAATTTTGTTCAGCCGGATCACGACCAAT
GCATGTCATCTTCACCTACATTTTCAACATCCCGCCAAGAAAGGCGGATTGGTAGCGGTCGGCTGTTGCC
AAGAAGTGATAATTGGGATTACAAAAACGAAAAGACCGTAGAAGCCAGCATTGAGAATGAAAAGGAAACA
TCTCCAAATGGATCTGGAAGTACAAGCAGTCTTAATCAGCACAATCAAAGCCAACATCGTTCTCGAACAT
TCAGTGGAAGGTTAGTTGAACGTGTTCCCGAAGTCACAGATCGTCGTTTTCAATATGACTCCAAAAAGTC
TTTTGATCGTCAGGGAATTAATAATCGACGCATTTCTGGTAAGGAGCCTTTCAGTACTCAAAGCCGAAGC
AAGCGTGGCAATTCCTATCTCATTCACGAAGAACCTGAATGGTTCAGTGCAGGACCTAAATCACAGCTAG
AAACTATTGATCTACACGGGTTTGAAGACCTGGAAAAAAACGAAGAGCGATCCGTAACTGAAGATAAAAA
TAATCAAATTCAACAACTTGATAAAAATTTAGACGCGCAAGCAAGCAAAGATGAAGCTTCGATGAGAAAC
AGCAATGATAGTTTAAATTTCCGCGAAGTCATTCCAAGTGATGAAAAGAAGCACACTGACGAAAATGTAG
TGACTTCTATTCAAAACTCAACAGATCTCGGCCATCCCAATAAAAACAAACCAATTCAGATGCAGCCCAG
TCAGAATCCTGAAAGTGAATTTAATTTTGATGCCTTTCTTAATATGCATCCCTTGGATAATTCCGTTTTG
AGTAATGATGAAACTGGAAAAAGTGACTCAAAAGGAACATCCCGTTTTAGCCGATGGTTTCGACAAAAAG
AAGCTGCAAATAATAATGAGTTTCCAGGGTTTCGGGAATCGCATGCTCAAGAAAAACGTGGTATTCCAAG
TGTTAAGGATCTGGAAGCTCAAATGATAAAAGTGGATATGAGGACTGATTTAATAAATCCAATAGCAGGG
TCATTATGTCAGACAGTGCAAATGGAAAAACCTATTGCTAGAGACACTGAGGCATTCAAAAAACTTTTGC
AACAGTTGGGTTCTCAAGCCAGGCAGCATCATCCATGCAACGACGATTGTCGTACAATAAACCTCTCAAA
TATAGCAAATCATGTACACCTTGAGTCAAAATTACATCAAAAAATAAATGATGGTCATTTGCAGCAACCA
GAGTTAAGTGTTAACGTGCCAACCATGCCAACTAGTAGTCATGTATTTTTGCAAAAGCGTTTGGAAATCC
AACATTTAATTCAAAGACTTCATTGTGGAGACGTTTCACATGATTTTTTGGAAAAAGAATTGGATAATCC
CAGCACCCCAGCAGCCACAAAGGATGTCATTGCCACAGTGTTGAATGAATATTCTCATTCTAAAAGAAAT
CCGGTGGTCACAGGCGATCCCAATATTTTTACCCAACAATCGTTTCTTCAGCCTCAATCAGTCCATCAGC
ACTACTCTCAAGAATTGCATTCGCAAAATACTGCTAACCATACGATTAATCAGCTAATTTCCCACGGTAA
CTCTCCAACTCCGTTGGCATTTACTCCTACTTCAGTTTTAAGAAAAATGACAGCCGATAAGGATACGCAA
TCACCAAGCACTTATTGTCAGAACCCACAATATCATGTACACCAACAAAATGCCAAGCAAGTCGGTACTC
GTGAGAACGTACTTGAGCCACAGCTGACCGCAACAATGGCTGTACAGCCCCGAATGATATTAGGCGGTGG
AAACTTTGCCATTGGCCAAAACAATCAACATTTGTCTCCCAACATGTCACAAAGTCGTAATCAACAAGTG
TTAAAGTGGACTTCTGGCAATATGCAAATGGTCCACGGAAAAACATTTGGCCGACCTATTCTGAAAGGAG
GTCTTAATTCAATGCCGCATTCCAATTCTGCACTTCCTTTTACTGCCCATAAAATTGAAATGCAACCCAT
TCATCAACCACATCTACAGCAGCAGCAACATAGATTTAAAGCAGTTCAATCTGTGGAATCAAATCTGAAT
ACCGAAAGTGTTCACCAAAACATTACATCTCCTGTTGGATGGCACCAACTTTACATGCAACATCAGCAAC
AACATCATCACACACGACAGCAGCTTAGTCAAAGAGTGATTTATGGAGAAATGCACCGTCAATCAAATCC
ACAAATGTCTCCGCCAGTCCCAGGTTTTTCTGACAGCTCCGATTCCGGTAATGTGATCAAAGCAAACAGC
CTCACATCTCCTAGCTACCAGAGAGATGAGAGGATTTCATCACCAACCAATCAATTGGCGCAATGGTTTT
CCCCTGAGCTTCTTGCAAAAGCCTCTGCTGGAAAACTGCCACTTTTAAATGTGAACCAAGCACTCAGTTT
GGAAGAATTTGAACGAAGCATTCAACATTCCTCAGGCGTCGTGCATAACTAAGGCGGCCGCTCGAGTCTA
GAGGGCCCGCGGTTCGAAGGTAAGCCTATCCCTAACCCTCTCCTCGGTCTCGATTCTACGCGTACCGGTC
ATCATCACCATCACCATTGAGTTTAAACCCGCTGATCAGCCTCGACTGTGCCTTCTAAGGCCTGAGCTCG
CTGATCAGCCTCGATCGAGGATCCAGACATGATAAGATACATTGATGAGTTTGGACAAACCACAACTAGA
ATGCAGTGAAAAAAATGCTTTATTTGTGAAATTTGTGATGCTATTGCTTTATTTGTAACCATTATAAGCT
GCAATAAACAAGTTAACAACAACAATTGCATTCATTTTATGTTTCAGGTTCAGGGGGAGGTGTGGGAGGT
TTTTTAAAGCAAGTAAAACCTCTACAAATGTGGTATGGCTGATTATGATCAGTCGACCGATGCCCTTGAG
AGCCTTCAACCCAGTCAGCTCCTTCCGGTGGGCGCGGGGCATGACTATCGTCGCCGCACTTATGACTGTC
TTCTTTATCATGCAACTCGTAGGACAGGTGCCGGCAGCGCTCTGGGTCATTTTCGGCGAGGACCGCTTTC
GCTGGAGCGCGACGATGATCGGCCTGTCGCTTGCGGTATTCGGAATCTTGCACGCCCTCGCTCAAGCCTT
CGTCACTGGTCCCGCCACCAAACGTTTCGGCGAGAAGCAGGCCATTATCGCCGGCATGGCGGCCGACGCG
CTGGGCTACGTCTTGCTGGCGTTCGCGACGCGAGGCTGGATGGCCTTCCCCATTATGATTCTTCTCGCTT
CCGGCGGCATCGGGATGCCCGCGTTGCAGGCCATGCTGTCCAGGCAGGTAGATGACGACCATCAGGGACA
GCTTCAAGGATCGCTCGCGGCTCTTACCAGCCAGCAAAAGGCCAGGAACCGTAAAAAGGCCGCGTTGCTG
GCGTTTTTCCATAGGCTCCGCCCCCCTGACGAGCATCACAAAAATCGACGCTCAAGTCAGAGGTGGCGAA
ACCCGACAGGACTATAAAGATACCAGGCGTTTCCCCCTGGAAGCTCCCTCGTGCGCTCTCCTGTTCCGAC
CCTGCCGCTTACCGGATACCTGTCCGCCTTTCTCCCTTCGGGAAGCGTGGCGCTTTCTCAATGCTCACGC
TGTAGGTATCTCAGTTCGGTGTAGGTCGTTCGCTCCAAGCTGGGCTGTGTGCACGAACCCCCCGTTCAGC
CCGACCGCTGCGCCTTATCCGGTAACTATCGTCTTGAGTCCAACCCGGTAAGACACGACTTATCGCCACT
GGCAGCAGCCACTGGTAACAGGATTAGCAGAGCGAGGTATGTAGGCGGTGCTACAGAGTTCTTGAAGTGG
TGGCCTAACTACGGCTACACTAGAAGGACAGTATTTGGTATCTGCGCTCTGCTGAAGCCAGTTACCTTCG
GAAAAAGAGTTGGTAGCTCTTGATCCGGCAAACAAACCACCGCTGGTAGCGGTGGTTTTTTTGTTTGCAA
GCAGCAGATTACGCGCAGAAAAAAAGGATCTCAAGAAGATCCTTTGATCTTTTCTACGGGGTCTGACGCT
CAGTGGAACGAAAACTCACGTTAAGGGATTTTGGTCATGAGATTATCAAAAAGGATCTTCACCTAGATCC
TTTTAAATTAAAAATGAAGTTTTAAATCAATCTAAAGTATATATGAGTAAACTTGGTCTGACAGTTACCA
ATGCTTAATCAGTGAGGCACCTATCTCAGCGATCTGTCTATTTCGTTCATCCATAGTTGCCTGACTCCCC
GTCGTGTAGATAACTACGATACGGGAGGGCTTACCATCTGGCCCCAGTGCTGCAATGATACCGCGAGACC
CACGCTCACCGGCTCCAGATTTATCAGCAATAAACCAGCCAGCCGGAAGGGCCGAGCGCAGAAGTGGTCC
TGCAACTTTATCCGCCTCCATCCAGTCTATTAATTGTTGCCGGGAAGCTAGAGTAAGTAGTTCGCCAGTT
AATAGTTTGCGCAACGTTGTTGCCATTGCTGCAGGCATCGTGGTGTCACGCTCGTCGTTTGGTATGGCTT
CATTCAGCTCCGGTTCCCAACGATCAAGGCGAGTTACATGATCCCCCATGTTGTGCAAAAAAGCGGTTAG
CTCCTTCGGTCCTCCGATCGTTGTCAGAAGTAAGTTGGCCGCAGTGTTATCACTCATGGTTATGGCAGCA
CTGCATAATTCTCTTACTGTCATGCCATCCGTAAGATGCTTTTCTGTGACTGGTGAGTACTCAACCAAGT
CATTCTGAGAATAGTGTATGCGGCGACCGAGTTGCTCTTGCCCGGCGTCAACACGGGATAATACCGCGCC
ACATAGCAGAACTTTAAAAGTGCTCATCATTGGAAAACGTTCTTCGGGGCGAAAACTCTCAAGGATCTTA
CCGCTGTTGAGATCCAGTTCGATGTAACCCACTCGTGCACCCAACTGATCTTCAGCATCTTTTACTTTCA
CCAGCGTTTCTGGGTGAGCAAAAACAGGAAGGCAAAATGCCGCAAAAAAGGGAATAAGGGCGACACGGAA
ATGTTGAATACTCATACTCTTCCTTTTTCAATATTATTGAAGCATTTATCAGGGTTATTGTCTCATGAGC
GGATACATATTTGAATGTATTTAGAAAAATAAACAAATAGGGGTTCCGCGCACATTTCCCCGAAAAGTGC
CACCTGACGTCTAAGAAACCATTATTATCATGACATTAACCTATAAAAATAGGCGTATCACGAGGCCCTT
TCGT
